Addgene plasmid #73810: Progerin-S22D-CS-pLPC
Purpose: Progerin mutant where Serine 22 is mutated to aspartic acid and where there is a substitution of cysteine in CaaX-motif by a serine
Depositing lab: Gerardo Ferbeyre. Depositing organization: University of Montreal. Publication: Permanent farnesylation of lamin A mutants linked to progeria impairs its phosphorylation at serine 22 during interphase. Moiseeva O, Lopes-Paciencia S, Huot G, Lessard F, Ferbeyre G. Aging (Albany NY). 2016 Feb;8(2):366-81. 10.18632/aging.100903 PubMed 26922519.
Backbone
  Vector backbone: pLPC
  Backbone size w/o insert (bp): 5493
  Total vector size (bp): 7338
  Vector type: Mammalian Expression, Retroviral
  Selectable markers: Puromycin
Growth in bacteria
  Bacterial resistance: Ampicillin, 100 μg/mL
  Growth temperature: 37°C
  Growth strain: NEB Stable
  Copy number: High Copy
Gene/Insert
  Gene/Insert name: Progerin
  Species: H. sapiens (human)
  Insert size (bp): 1845
  Mutation: Progerin with substitution of cysteine in CaaX-motif by serine (C to S) and S22D mutation
  Entrez Gene: LMNA (a.k.a. CDCD1, CDDC, CMD1A, CMT2B1, EMD2, FPL, FPLD, FPLD2, HGPS, IDC, LDP1, LFP, LGMD1B, LMN1, LMNC, LMNL1, MADA, PRO1)
  Promoter: CMV
  Cloning method: Unknown
  Sequencing primers: 5′ taggcgtgtacggtggga; 3′ acctgtaggtttggcaag
Terms and licenses: Academic/Nonprofit Terms; Industry Terms: Not Available to Industry
How to cite: Progerin-S22D-CS-pLPC was a gift from Gerardo Ferbeyre (Addgene plasmid # 73810 ; http://n2t.net/addgene:73810 ; RRID:Addgene_73810)
