[The description below was written by a language model from this plasmid's Addgene catalogue record.]
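Description:
Progerin-S22D-CS-pLPC is a retroviral mammalian expression plasmid built on the pLPC backbone (about 5.5 kb), with a total size of roughly 7.3 kb. It is propagated in bacteria as a high-copy plasmid under ampicillin selection, and it carries a puromycin marker for selecting transduced or transfected mammalian cells. As a retroviral vector, it is intended to be packaged into viral particles for stable delivery of the insert into target cells. No feature table is provided, so the LTRs, packaging signal, bacterial origin and the promoter driving puromycin resistance are not itemised in the record.

The payload is a roughly 1.8 kb human cDNA encoding progerin, the aberrant lamin A isoform from the LMNA gene associated with Hutchinson-Gilford progeria syndrome, expressed from a CMV promoter. This version carries two engineered changes. Serine 22 is replaced by aspartic acid, a substitution commonly used to mimic constitutive phosphorylation at that site. In addition, the cysteine of the C-terminal CaaX motif is replaced by serine, which removes the residue that would normally be farnesylated and so yields a non-farnesylatable protein. No epitope tag or fluorescent reporter is recorded.

Progerin normally retains its farnesyl group permanently, and the associated study addresses how this permanent farnesylation impairs phosphorylation of lamin A mutants at serine 22 during interphase. The double mutant therefore allows the contributions of farnesylation and serine 22 phosphorylation to progerin behaviour to be examined in mammalian cells, presumably alongside progerin variants that lack one or both changes.
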