>Addgene plasmid #73810 | Progerin-S22D-CS-pLPC | addgene partial sequence | sequence record 141092 | pLPC-5 5'-TAGGCGTGTACGGTGGGA-3'
GCAGCGGGGCGCAGGCCAGCTCCACTCCGCTGGACCCCACCCGCATCACCCGGCTGCAGGAGAAGGAGGA
CCTGCAGGAGCTCAATGATCGCTTGGCGGTCTACATCGACCGTGTGCGCTCGCTGGAAACGGAGAACGCA
GGGCTGCGCCTTCGCATCACCGAGTCTGAAGAGGTGGTCAGCCGCGAGGTGTCCGGCATCAAGGCCGCCT
ACGAGGCCGAGCTCGGGGATGCCCGCAAGACCCTTGACTCAGTAGCCAAGGAGCGCGCCCGCCTGCAGCT
GGAGCTGAGCAAAGTGCGTGAGGAGTTTAAGGAGCTGAAAGCGCGCAATACCAAGAAGGAGGGTGACCTG
ATAGCTGCTCAGGCTCGGCTGAAGGACCTGGAGGCTCTGCTGAACTCCAAGGAGGCCGCACTGAGCACTG
CTCTCAGTGAGAAGCGCACGCTGGAGGGCGAGCTGCATGATCTGCGGGGCCAGGTGGCCAAGCTTGAGGC
AGCCCTAGGTGAGGCCAAGAAGCAACTTCAGGATGAGATGCTGCGGCGGGTGGATGCTGAGAACAGGCTG
CAGACCATGAAGGAGGAACTGGACTTCCAGAAGAACATCTACAGTGAGGAGCTGCGTGAGACCAAGCGCC
GTCATGAGACCCGACTGGTGGAGATTGACAATGGGAAGCAGCGTGAGTTTGAGAGCCGGCTGGCGGATGC
GCTGCAGGAACTGCGG
