>Addgene plasmid #73810 | Progerin-S22D-CS-pLPC | addgene partial sequence | sequence record 141161 | pLPC-3 5'-CTTGCCAAACCTACAGGT-3'
AATCTTTTATTTTATCGGCCCTCTAGATGCATGCTCGAGTTACATGATGCTGCTGTTCTGGGGGCTCTGG
GCTCCTGAGCCGCTGGCAGATGCCTTGTCGGCAGGCTGCCCGCAGGTCCCGCACAGCACGGTGCGCGAGC
GCAGGTTGTACTCAGCGGGGTCCCCCGAGCTGCTGCAGTGGGAGCCGTGGTGGTGATGGAGCAGGTCATC
TCCATCCTCATCCTCGTCGTCCTCAACCACAGTCACTGAGCGCACCAGCTTGCGCATGGCCACTTCTTCC
CCAGTGGAGTTGATGAGAGCCGTACGCAGGCTGTTCCCGCAGCCCCAGGTGTTCTGTGCCTTCCACACCA
GGTCGGTAGGGGGGCTGTGGGTGGCCCCAGCTCCTGCAGCCCAGATCGTCACCACCTGCCCAGCCTTCAG
GGTGAACTTTGGTGGGAACCGGTAAGTCAGCAAGGGATCATCTCCATTCTGGCGCTTGATCTGCCAATTG
CCCATGGACTGGTCCTCATTGGACTTGTTGCGCAGCCGGACAAACTTGCCCTCCTCATCCACCTCCTCCA
CGGCCACGCGCCCGCTAGTGCGTGCGTGCTGTGAGAAGCTGCTGCGGCTCTCAGTGGACTCCAGTTTGCG
CTTTTTGGTGACGCTGCCCCCACCCTGTGTCTGGGATGAGTGAGAGGAAGCACGGCCACGGCTGCGCTGC
GAGGTAGGGCTGGGGGACAGGCGTAGCCTCTCCTCCTCGCCCTCCAAGAGCTTGCGGTAGGCGTGGATCT
CCATGTCCAGGGCCAGCTTGATGTCCAGAAGCTCCTGGTACTCGTCCAGCTGCTGCTGCATCCTTGCCCG
CATCTCGGCCATCTCC
